Addgene plasmid #156504: pD649-HAsp-MPIG6B-Fc(DAPA)-AviTag-6xHis
Purpose: Mammalian expression of cell-surface protein extracellular domain fused to Fc(DAPA)-Avi-6xHis. Protein is secreted from cells.
Depositing lab: Chris Garcia. Depositing organization: Stanford University. Publication: A Human IgSF Cell-Surface Interactome Reveals a Complex Network of Protein-Protein Interactions. Wojtowicz WM, Vielmetter J, Fernandes RA, Siepe DH, Eastman CL, Chisholm GB, Cox S, Klock H, Anderson PW, Rue SM, Miller JJ, Glaser SM, Bragstad ML, Vance J, Lam AW, Lesley SA, Zinn K, Garcia KC. Cell. 2020 Aug 20;182(4):1027-1043.e17. doi: 10.1016/j.cell.2020.07.025. PubMed 32822567.
Backbone
  Vector backbone: pD649
  Backbone size w/o insert (bp): 6106
  Vector type: Mammalian Expression
Growth in bacteria
  Bacterial resistance: Ampicillin, 100 μg/mL
  Growth temperature: 37°C
  Growth strain: DH5alpha
  Copy number: High Copy
Gene/Insert
  Gene/Insert name: MPIG6B (alt name: G6B)
  Species: H. sapiens (human)
  Insert size (bp): 375
  Mutation: Fc region of human IgG contains D265A and P329A mutations (DAPA)
  Entrez Gene: MPIG6B (a.k.a. C6orf25, G6b, G6b-B, NG31, THAMY)
  Promoter: CMV/SP6
  Tag / fusion protein: Fc(DAPA)-AviTag-6xHis (C terminal on backbone)
  Cloning method: Restriction Enzyme; 5′ cloning site GCGGCCGC (not destroyed); 3′ cloning site GGCGCGCC (not destroyed)
  Sequencing primers: 5′ ATTTAGGTGACACTATAG; 3′ CACGTACCAGTTGAACTTCACC
Resource information
  A portion of this plasmid was derived from a plasmid made by: synthesis by ThermoFisher
Terms and licenses: Academic/Nonprofit Terms; Industry Terms: Not Available to Industry
Depositor comments: Some plasmids in this collection may have an IS4-like element ISVsa5 family transposase upstream of the CMV promoter.
How to cite: pD649-HAsp-MPIG6B-Fc(DAPA)-AviTag-6xHis was a gift from Chris Garcia (Addgene plasmid # 156504 ; http://n2t.net/addgene:156504 ; RRID:Addgene_156504)
