[The description below was written by a language model from this plasmid's Addgene catalogue record and pLannotate feature annotations shown in this document.]
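Description:
pD649-HAsp-MPIG6B-Fc(DAPA)-AviTag-6xHis is a mammalian expression plasmid built on the pD649 backbone for producing a secreted, tagged form of the extracellular domain of human MPIG6B (G6B), an immunoglobulin-superfamily cell-surface protein. It is propagated in E. coli as a high-copy plasmid through a ColE1/pUC-type origin and selected with ampicillin via a full-length β-lactamase gene. The sequenced record is about 6.5 kb, consistent with the stated backbone plus the 375 bp insert.

Expression is driven by the CMV immediate-early enhancer and promoter, followed by a fragment of CMV intron A and an SP6 promoter that also serves as a sequencing primer site. The name indicates an HA signal peptide, although the annotation software labels this short leader as a fragment resembling a mouse IgH signal sequence. The leader directs the protein into the secretory pathway. The MPIG6B ectodomain sits between preserved NotI and AscI sites and is fused at its C terminus to a human IgG1 Fc carrying the D265A and P329A (DAPA) substitutions, which are generally used to reduce Fc effector binding. An AviTag for site-specific biotinylation and a 6xHis tag for metal-affinity purification follow, though neither is annotated in the feature table. A bGH polyadenylation signal terminates the transcript.

The table also shows an SV40 promoter/EM7 promoter unit upstream of partial matches to puromycin and bleomycin resistance genes with an SV40 poly(A) signal. The record lists no mammalian selection marker, so whether this cassette is functional is unclear. The plasmid belongs to a collection made for mapping human IgSF extracellular protein interactions. The depositor notes that some members may carry a transposase insertion upstream of the CMV promoter, but none is annotated here.
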