Features (pLannotate 1.2.2; 21 found; start..end, strand, type, name):
    152..199     -  promoter       EM7 promoter: synthetic bacterial promoter&nbsp
    247..576     -  promoter       SV40 promoter: SV40 enhancer and early promoter
    590..698     -  rep_origin     f1 ori (fragment): f1 bacteriophage origin of replication; arrow indicates direction of (+) strand synthesis
    699..810     -  polyA_signal   bGH poly(A) signal: bovine growth hormone polyadenylation signal
   1025..1702    -  CDS            IGHG1 (fragment): IGHG1_HUMAN - Experimental evidence at protein level: Swiss-Prot protein existence level 1. Constant region of immunoglobulin heavy chains. Immunoglobulins, also known as antibodies, are membrane-bound or secreted glycoproteins produced by B lymphocytes. In the recognition phase of humoral immunity, the membrane-bound immunoglobulins serve as receptors which, upon binding of a specific antigen, trigger the clonal expansion and differentiation of B lymphocytes into immunoglobulins- secreting plasma cells. Secreted immunoglobulins mediate the effector phase of humoral immunity, which results in
   1718..2101    -  CDS            MPIG6B (fragment): G6B_HUMAN - Also known as C6orf25 From Homo sapiens (Human).
   2201..2238    -  CDS            IgH signal sequence (fragment): signal sequence from the mouse immunoglobulin heavy chain variable region
   2242..2260    -  promoter       SP6 promoter: promoter for bacteriophage SP6 RNA polymerase
   2312..2355    -  intron         CMV intron (fragment): modified intron A from human cytomegalovirus
   2491..2694    -  promoter       CMV promoter: human cytomegalovirus (CMV) immediate early promoter
   2695..2998    -  enhancer       CMV enhancer: human cytomegalovirus immediate early enhancer
   3241..3257    -  protein_bind   lac operator: The lac repressor binds to the lac operator to inhibit transcription in E. coli. This inhibition can be relieved by adding lactose or isopropyl-β-D-thiogalactopyranoside (IPTG). lac repressor encoded by lacI
   3713..3732    +  CDS            lacZα (fragment): LacZα fragment of β-galactosidase; lacZ fragment
   3757..3774    -  terminator     rrnB T2 terminator (fragment): transcription terminator T2 from the E. coli rrnB gene
   3999..4587    -  rep_origin     ori: high-copy-number ColE1/pMB1/pBR322/pUC origin of replication
   4698..4722    +  CDS            KanR (fragment): aminoglycoside phosphotransferase; aph(3')-Ia; confers resistance to kanamycin
   4752..4848    +  promoter       AmpR promoter (fragment): bla
   4851..5711    +  CDS            AmpR: β-lactamase; bla; confers resistance to ampicillin, carbenicillin, and related antibiotics
   5764..5885    -  polyA_signal   SV40 poly(A) signal: SV40 polyadenylation signal
   5880..6005    -  CDS            ble (fragment): BLE_KLEPN - Experimental evidence at protein level: Swiss-Prot protein existence level 1. Binding protein with a strong affinity to the bleomycin family of antibiotics. Binds to CL990; an antimitotic-antibiotic compound. From Klebsiella pneumoniae.
   6015..133     -  CDS            PuroR (fragment) (across the origin): puromycin N-acetyltransferase; pac from Streptomyces; confers resistance to puromycin
>Addgene plasmid #156504 | pD649-HAsp-MPIG6B-Fc(DAPA)-AviTag-6xHis | addgene full sequence | sequence record 368834 | Addgene NGS Result
GCTCGATGTGGCGGTCCGGATCGACGGTGTGGCGCGTGGCGGGGTAGTCGGCGAACGCGGCGGCGAGGGT
GCGTACGGCCCTGGGGACGTCGTCGCGGGTGGCGAGGCGCACCGTGGGCTTGTACTCGGTCATGGTTTAG
TTCCTCACCTTGTCGTATTATACTATGCCGATATACTATGCCGATGATTAATTGTCAACACGTGCTGATC
AGATCCGAAAATGGATATACAAGCTCCCGGGAGCTTTTTGCAAAAGCCTAGGCCTCCAAAAAAGCCTCCT
CACTACTTCTGGAATAGCTCAGAGGCAGAGGCGGCCTCGGCCTCTGCATAAATAAAAAAAATTAGTCAGC
CATGGGGCGGAGAATGGGCGGAACTGGGCGGAGTTAGGGGCGGGATGGGCGGAGTTAGGGGCGGGACTAT
GGTTGCTGACTAATTGAGATGCATGCTTTGCATACTTCTGCCTGCTGGGGAGCCTGGGGACTTTCCACAC
CTGGTTGCTGACTAATTGAGATGCATGCTTTGCATACTTCTGCCTGCTGGGGAGCCTGGGGACTTTCCAC
ACCCTAACTGACACACATTCCACAGAATTAATTCGCGTTAAATTTTTGTTAAATCAGCTCATTTTTTAAC
CAATAGGCCGAAATCGGCAAAATCCCTTATAAATCAAAAGAATAGACCGAGATAGGGTTGAGTGTTGTGA
TGCAATTTCCTCATTTTATTAGGAAAGGACAGTGGGAGTGGCACCTTCCAGGGTCAAGGAAGGCACGGGG
GAGGGGCAAACAACAGATGGCTGGCAACTAGAAGGCACAGTCGAGGCTGATTTTCTCTATCTATTTATTT
TACTACTCAAGACTATCTTGCAAAGTAGAAGAACCCTGTCTGCAGTATGACGACCGTGTATACCCGATTG
GCTTACCGGGTAACGCGTTGTGCCAGTGACTACAGGCCGGCCTTAGTGGTGATGGTGGTGGTGTTCATGC
CACTCAATCTTCTGAGCCTCGAAAATATCATTAAGACCGCTGCCGCCGGGGCTCAGGCTCAGGGACTTCT
GGGTGTAGTGGTTGTGCAGGGCCTCGTGCATCACGCTGCAGCTGAACACGTTGCCCTGCTGCCACCTGGA
CTTGTCCACGGTCAGCTTGCTGTACAGGAAGAAGCTGCCGTCGCTGTCCAGCACTGGGGGGGTGGTCTTG
TAGTTGTTCTCGGGCTGGCCGTTGCTCTCCCACTCCACGGCGATATCGCTGGGGTAGAAGCCCTTCACCA
GACAGGTCAGGGACACCTGGTTCTTGGTCATCTCCTCCCGGCTGGGGGGCAGGGTGTACACCTGGGGCTC
CCGTGGCTGGCCCTTGGCCTTGCTGATTGTCTTTTCGATTGGGGCAGCCAGGGCCTTGTTGGAGACTTTG
CACTTGTATTCTTTGCCGTTCAGCCAGTCCTGGTGCAGCACGGTCAGCACGGACACCACCCTGTAGGTGC
TGTTGTACTGCTCCTCTCTGGGCTTGGTCTTGGCGTTGTGCACCTCCACGCCGTCCACGTACCAGTTGAA
CTTCACCTCTGGGTCCTCGTGGGACACGGCCACCACCACGCAGGTCACCTCGGGGGTCCTGCTGATCATC
AGGGTGTCCTTGGGCTTGGGGGGGAACAGGAACACGGAAGGCCCTCCCAGCAGTTCTGGAGCTGGGCAGG
GGGGGCAGGTGTGGGTCTTGTCGCCGCCCGGCGCGCCTTGAGGGTAAACGCTGCCGTGTGTAGGTCCAGG
GGCCTTGCAATATGTTCTGTCGCCCAGCACGTGCAGCACTGTTCTGCTCTCGTCCTCGTGCCTGCCTTTG
CAGAAAAATGTGCCAGAGTCGCCAGCAGACAGCAGCAGTTCCAGCCGTCTGATGCCGCTATCCAGAGATC
TCAGTCTGCCCACGAAGGGCTGCAGTGGAGGAACTGTAGGTGTTCCAGAGCTAGAGGCCCACAGGATAGG
CCGTCTGCCTTTAGAAAGGCCCTTGCAGGCAGGAAAGCTTGGGGCCCAAACCCATCTGATGGGGTGAGAC
ACTCCGCCACAGCTCAGATTCACTCTGTCGCCGGGTCTACCATCAAGAGAAGCACCAGGATTGGCGGCCG
CAGCGAACACCAGGCAGAAGATGTAGCTCAGGGCAATGATGGTCTTCATGGTGGCGCTAGCAGGCGCGTT
TTCGATAGAACCGAGGTGCAGTTGGACCTGGGAGTGGACACCTGTGGAGAGAAAGGCAAAGTGGATGTTA
TTCTATAGTGTCACCTAAATCGTATGTGTATGATACATAAGGTTATGTATTAATTGTAGCCGCGTTCTAA
CGAAGCCAAGGGGGTGGGCCTATAGACTCTATAGGCGGTACTTACGTCACTCTTGGCACGGGGAATCCGC
GTTCCAATGCACCGTTCCCGGCCGCGGAGGCTGGATCGGTCCCGGTGTCTTCTATGGAGGTCAAAACAGC
GTGGATGGCGTCTCCAGGCGATCTGACGGTTCACTAAACGAGCTCTGCTTATATAGACCTCCCACCGTAC
ACGCCTACCGCCCATTTGCGTCAATGGGGCGGAGTTGTTACGACATTTTGGAAAGTCCCGTTGATTTTGG
TGCCAAAACAAACTCCCATTGACGTCAATGGGGTGGAGACTTGGAAATCCCCGTGAGTCAAACCGCTATC
CACGCCCATTGATGTACTGCCAAAACCGCATCACCATGGTAATAGCGATGACTAATACGTAGATGTACTG
CCAAGTAGGAAAGTCCCATAAGGTCATGTACTGGGCATAATGCCAGGCGGGCCATTTACCGTCATTGACG
TCAATAGGGGGCGTACTTGGCATATGATACACTTGATGTACTGCCAAGTGGGCAGTTTACCGTAAATACT
CCACCCATTGACGTCAATGGAAAGTCCCTATTGGCGTTACTATGGGAACATACGTCATTATTGACGTCAA
TGGGCGGGGGTCGTTGGGCGGTCAGCCAGGCGGGCCATTTACCGTAAGTTATGTAACGCGGAACTCCATA
TATGGGCTATGAACTAATGACCCCGTAATTGATTACTATTAATAACTAGTCAATAATCAATGCCAACATG
GCGGTCATATTGGACATGAGCCAATATAAATGTACATATTATGATATAGATACAACGTATGCAATGGCCA
ATAGCCAATATTGATTTATGCTATATAACCAATGAATAATATGGCTAATGGCCAATATTGAGTCAACGCC
ACTGTGCATGAAGCTCGTAATTGTTATCCGCTCACAATTAAGGGCGACACAAAATTTATTCTAAATGATA
ATAAATACTGATAACATCTTATAGTTTGTATTATATTTTGTATTATCGTTGACATGTATAATTTTGATAT
CAAAAACTGATTTTCCCTTTATTATTTTCGAGATTTATTTTCTTAATTCTCTTTAACAAACTAGAAATAT
TGTATATACAAAAAATCATAAATAATAGATGAATAGTTTAATTATAGGTGTTCATCAATCGAAAAAGCAA
CGTATCTTATTTAAAGTGCGTTGCTTTTTTCTCATTTATAAGGTTAAATAATTCTCATATATCAAGCAAA
GTGACAGGCGCCCTTAAATATTCTGACAAATGCTCTTTCCCTAAACTCCCCCCATAAAAAAACCCGCCGA
AGCGGGTTTTTACGTTATTTGCGGATTAACGATTACTCGTTATCAGAACCGCCCAGGGGGCCCGAGCTTA
AGACTGGCCGTCGTTTTACAACACAGAAAGAGTTTGTAGAAACGCAAAAAGGCCATCCGTCAGGGGCCTT
CTGCTTAGTTTGATGCCTGGCAGTTCCCTACTCTCGCCTTCCGCTTCCTCGCTCACTGACTCGCTGCGCT
CGGTCGTTCGGCTGCGGCGAGCGGTATCAGCTCACTCAAAGGCGGTAATACGGTTATCCACAGAATCAGG
GGATAACGCAGGAAAGAACATGTGAGCAAAAGGCCAGCAAAAGGCCAGGAACCGTAAAAAGGCCGCGTTG
CTGGCGTTTTTCCATAGGCTCCGCCCCCCTGACGAGCATCACAAAAATCGACGCTCAAGTCAGAGGTGGC
GAAACCCGACAGGACTATAAAGATACCAGGCGTTTCCCCCTGGAAGCTCCCTCGTGCGCTCTCCTGTTCC
GACCCTGCCGCTTACCGGATACCTGTCCGCCTTTCTCCCTTCGGGAAGCGTGGCGCTTTCTCATAGCTCA
CGCTGTAGGTATCTCAGTTCGGTGTAGGTCGTTCGCTCCAAGCTGGGCTGTGTGCACGAACCCCCCGTTC
AGCCCGACCGCTGCGCCTTATCCGGTAACTATCGTCTTGAGTCCAACCCGGTAAGACACGACTTATCGCC
ACTGGCAGCAGCCACTGGTAACAGGATTAGCAGAGCGAGGTATGTAGGCGGTGCTACAGAGTTCTTGAAG
TGGTGGGCTAACTACGGCTACACTAGAAGAACAGTATTTGGTATCTGCGCTCTGCTGAAGCCAGTTACCT
TCGGAAAAAGAGTTGGTAGCTCTTGATCCGGCAAACAAACCACCGCTGGTAGCGGTGGTTTTTTTGTTTG
CAAGCAGCAGATTACGCGCAGAAAAAAAGGATCTCAAGAAGATCCTTTGATCTTTTCTACGGGGTCTGAC
GCTCAGTGGAACGACGCGCGCGTAACTCACGTTAAGGGATTTTGGTCATGAGCAAGGGGTGTTATGAGCC
ATATTCAGGTATAAATGGGCTCGCGATAATGTTCAGAATTGGTTAATTGGTTGTAACACTGACCCCTATT
TGTTTATTTTTCTAAATACATTCAAATATGTATCCGCTCATGAGACAATAACCCTGATAAATGCTTCAAT
AATATTGAAAAAGGAAGAATATGAGTATTCAACATTTCCGTGTCGCCCTTATTCCCTTTTTTGCGGCATT
TTGCCTTCCTGTTTTTGCTCACCCAGAAACGCTGGTGAAAGTAAAAGATGCTGAAGATCAGTTGGGTGCA
CGAGTGGGTTACATCGAACTGGATCTCAACAGCGGTAAGATCCTTGAGAGTTTTCGCCCCGAAGAACGTT
TTCCAATGATGAGCACTTTTAAAGTTCTGCTATGTGGCGCGGTATTATCCCGTATTGACGCCGGGCAAGA
GCAACTCGGTCGCCGCATACACTATTCTCAGAATGACTTGGTTGAGTACTCACCAGTCACAGAAAAGCAT
CTTACGGATGGCATGACAGTAAGAGAATTATGCAGTGCTGCCATAACCATGAGTGATAACACTGCGGCCA
ACTTACTTCTGACAACGATCGGAGGACCGAAGGAGCTAACCGCTTTTTTGCACAACATGGGGGATCATGT
AACTCGCCTTGATCGTTGGGAACCGGAGCTGAATGAAGCCATACCAAACGACGAGCGTGACACCACGATG
CCTGTAGCGATGGCAACAACGTTGCGCAAACTATTAACTGGCGAACTACTTACTCTAGCTTCCCGGCAAC
AATTAATAGACTGGATGGAGGCGGATAAAGTTGCAGGACCACTTCTGCGCTCGGCCCTTCCGGCTGGCTG
GTTTATTGCTGATAAATCCGGAGCCGGTGAGCGTGGTTCTCGCGGTATCATCGCAGCGCTGGGGCCAGAT
GGTAAGCCCTCCCGTATCGTAGTTATCTACACGACGGGGAGTCAGGCAACTATGGATGAACGAAATAGAC
AGATCGCTGAGATAGGTGCCTCACTGATTAAGCATTGGTAATGACCATGATTACGCCAAGCTCTAGCTAG
AGGTCGACGGTATACAGACATGATAAGATACATTGATGAGTTTGGACAAACCACAACTAGAATGCAGTGA
AAAAAATGCTTTATTTGTGAAATTTGTGATGCTATTGCTTTATTTGTAACCATTATAAGCTGCAATAAAC
AAGTTGGGGTGGGCGAAGAACTCCAGCATGAGATCCCCGCGCTGGAGGATCATCCAGCCGGCGTCCCGGA
AAACGATTCCGAAGCCCAACCTTTCATAGAAGGCGGCGGTGGAATCGAAATCTCGTAGCACGTGTCAGGC
ACCGGGCTTGCGGGTCATGCACCAGGTGCGCGGTCCTTCGGGCACCTCGACGTCGGCGGTGACGGTGAAG
CCGAGCCGCTCGTAGAAGGGGAGGTTGCGGGGCGCGGATGTCTCCAGGAAGGCGGGCACCCCGGCGCGCT
CGGCCGCCTCCACTCCGGGGAGCACGACGGCGCTGCCCAGACCCTTGCCCTGGTGGTCGGGCGAGACGCC
GACGGTGGCCAGGAACCACGCGGGCTCCTTGGGCCGGTGCGGCGCCAGGAGGCCTTCCATCTGTTGCTGC
GCGGCCAGCCGGGAACCGCTCAACTCGGCCATGCGCGGGCCGATCTCGGCGAACACCGCCCCCGCTTCGA
CGCTCTCCGGCGTGGTCCAGACCGCCACCGCGGCGCCGTCGTCCGCGACCCACACCTTGCCGATGTCGAG
CCCGACGCGCGTGAGGAAGAGTTCTTGCAGCTCGGTGACCC
